Addgene plasmid #60111: 3BFN
Purpose: Bacterial expression for structure determination; may not be full ORF
Depositing lab: Cheryl Arrowsmith. Depositing organization: University of Toronto.
Backbone
  Vector backbone: p28a-mhl
  Vector type: Bacterial Expression
Growth in bacteria
  Bacterial resistance: Kanamycin, 50 μg/mL
  Growth temperature: 37°C
  Growth strain: DH5alpha
  Copy number: High Copy
Gene/Insert
  Gene/Insert name: KIF22:KIF22_dml-X01:C200692 (alt names: PDB ID: 3BFN; KIF22:HPC063-E07:C39461)
  Species: H. sapiens (human)
  Insert size (bp): 1083
  Mutation: See comments
  GenBank ID: BC028155
  Entrez Gene: KIF22 (a.k.a. A-328A3.2, KID, KNSL4, OBP, OBP-1, OBP-2, SEMDJL2)
  Promoter: T7
  Cloning method: Ligation Independent Cloning
  Sequencing primers: 5′ T7; 3′ T7 Terminal
Terms and licenses: Academic/Nonprofit Terms; Industry Terms: Not Available to Industry
How to cite: 3BFN was a gift from Cheryl Arrowsmith (Addgene plasmid # 60111 ; http://n2t.net/addgene:60111 ; RRID:Addgene_60111)
