[The description below was written by a language model from this plasmid's Addgene catalogue record.]
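Description:
3BFN is a bacterial expression plasmid built on the p28a-mhl backbone, made to produce a fragment of human KIF22 for structure determination. It is maintained as a high-copy plasmid in E. coli under kanamycin selection. The record does not list the origin of replication or other backbone features, and no feature table is available, so details such as affinity tags or protease cleavage sites encoded by the vector cannot be confirmed here.

The insert is a 1083 bp segment of KIF22 (also known as KID, KNSL4 or OBP), a human kinesin family member, derived from a reference cDNA and introduced by ligation-independent cloning. The record warns that the insert may not be the full open reading frame, as is usual for structural genomics constructs, where domain boundaries are trimmed to give a soluble, crystallisable protein. The plasmid's name matches the Protein Data Bank entry listed as an alternative name, indicating that this construct is linked to that deposited structure. A mutation field points to comments that are not included in the record, so any sequence differences from the reference are not specified.

Expression is driven by a T7 promoter, and the use of a T7 terminator sequencing primer implies that the insert sits in a standard T7 promoter/terminator cassette. Such a cassette needs a host that supplies T7 RNA polymerase for protein production; the listed DH5alpha strain serves for plasmid propagation. Typical uses are recombinant production and purification of the KIF22 fragment for crystallography or for related biochemical and biophysical studies.
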