>Addgene plasmid #60111 | 3BFN | depositor partial sequence | sequence record 96069 | Insert DNA Sequence
CCTCCAGCTCGCGTAAGGGTGGCTGTGCGACTGCGGCCATTTGTGGATGGAACAGCGGGAGCAAGTGATC
CCCCCTGTGTGCGGGGCATGGACAGCTGCTCTCTAGAGATTGCTAACTGGAGGAACCACCAGGAGACTCT
CAAATACCAGTTTGATGCCTTCTATGGGGAGAGGAGTACTCAGCAGGACATCTATGCAGGTTCAGTGCAG
CCCATCCTAAGGCACTTGCTGGAAGGGCAGAATGCCAGTGTGCTTGCCTATGGACCCACAGGAGCTGGGA
AGACGCACACAATGCTGGGCAGCCCAGAGCAACCTGGGGTGATCCCGCGGGCTCTCATGGACCTCCTGCA
GCTCACAAGGGAGGAGGGTGCCGAGGGCCGGCCATGGGCCCTTTCTGTCACCATGTCTTACCTAGAGATC
TACCAGGAGAAGGTATTAGACCTCCTGGACCCTGCTTCGGGAGACCTGGTAATCCGAGAAGACTGCCGGG
GGAATATCCTGATTCCGGGTCTCTCCCAGAAGCCCATCAGTAGCTTTGCTGATTTTGAGCGGCACTTCCT
GCCAGCCAGTCGAAATCGGACTGTAGGAGCCACCCGGCTCAACCAGCGCTCCTCCCGCAGTCATGCTGTG
CTCCTGGTCAAGGTGGACCAGCGGGAACGTTTGGCCCCATTTCGCCAGCGAGAGGGAAAACTCTACCTGA
TTGACTTGGCTGGGTCAGAGGACAACCGGCGCACAGGCAACAAGGGCCTTCGGCTAAAAGAGAGTGGAGC
CATCAACACCTCCCTGTTTGTCCTGGGCAAAGTGGTAGATGCGCTGAATCAGGGCCTCCCTCGTGTACCT
TATCGGGACAGCAAGCTCACTCGCCTATTGCAGGACTCTCTGGGTGGCTCAGCCCACAGTATCCTTATTG
CCAACATTGCCCCTGAGAGACGCTTCTACCTAGACACAGTCTCCGCACTCAACTTTGCTGCCAGGTCCAA
GGAGGTGATCAATCGGCCTTTTACCAATGAGAGCCTGCAGCCTCATGCCTTGGGACCTGTTAAGCTGTCT
CAGAAAGAATTGCTTGGTCCACCAGAGGCAAAG
