>Addgene plasmid #60111 | 3BFN | addgene partial sequence | sequence record 97194 | T7 5'-TAATACGACTCACTATAGGG-3'
TTTTGTTTACTTTAAGAAGGAGATATACCATGCATCATCATCATCATCACAGCAGCGGCAGAGAAAACTT
GTATTTCCAGGGCCCTCCAGCTCGCGTAAGGGTGGCTGTGCGACTGCGGCCATTTGTGGATGGAACAGCG
GGAGCAAGTGATCCCCCCTGTGTGCGGGGCATGGACAGCTGCTCTCTAGAGATTGCTAACTGGAGGAACC
ACCAGGAGACTCTCAAATACCAGTTTGATGCCTTCTATGGGGAGAGGAGTACTCAGCAGGACATCTATGC
AGGTTCAGTGCAGCCCATCCTAAGGCACTTGCTGGAAGGGCAGAATGCCAGTGTGCTTGCCTATGGACCC
ACAGGAGCTGGGAAGACGCACACAATGCTGGGCAGCCCAGAGCAACCTGGGGTGATCCCGCGGGCTCTCA
TGGACCTCCTGCAGCTCACAAGGGAGGAGGGTGCCGAGGGCCGGCCATGGGCCCTTTCTGTCACCATGTC
TTACCTAGAGATCTACCAGGAGAAGGTATTAGACCTCCTGGACCCTGCTTCGGGAGACCTGGTAATCCGA
GAAGACTGCCGGGGGAATATCCTGATTCCGGGTCTCTCCCAGAAGCCCATCAGTAGCTTTGCTGATTTTG
AGCGGCACTTCCTGCCAGCCAGTCGAAATCGGACTGTAGGAGCCACCCGGCTCAACCAGCGCTCCTCCCG
CAGTCATGCTGTGCTCCTGGTCAAGGTGGACCAGCGGG
