>Addgene plasmid #60111 | 3BFN | addgene partial sequence | sequence record 97195 | T7term 5'-GCTAGTTATTGCTCAGCGG-3'
CGGGCTTTGTTAGCAGCCGGATCTCAGTGGTGGTGGTGGTGGTGCTCGAGTGCGGCCGCAAGCTTCGTCA
TCACTTTGCCTCTGGTGGACCAAGCAATTCTTTCTGAGACAGCTTAACAGGTCCCAAGGCATGAGGCTGC
AGGCTCTCATTGGTAAAAGGCCGATTGATCACCTCCTTGGACCTGGCAGCAAAGTTGAGTGCGGAGACTG
TGTCTAGGTAGAAGCGTCTCTCAGGGGCAATGTTGGCAATAAGGATACTGTGGGCTGAGCCACCCAGAGA
GTCCTGCAATAGGCGAGTGAGCTTGCTGTCCCGATAAGGTACACGAGGGAGGCCCTGATTCAGCGCATCT
ACCACTTTGCCCAGGACAAACAGGGAGGTGTTGATGGCTCCACTCTCTTTTAGCCGAAGGCCCTTGTTGC
CTGTGCGCCGGTTGTCCTCTGACCCAGCCAAGTCAATCAGGTAGAGTTTTCCCTCTCGCTGGCGAAATGG
GGCCAAACGTTCCCGCTGGTCCACCTTGACCAGGAGCACAGCATGACTGCGGGAGGAGCGCTGGTTGAGC
CGGGTGGCTCCTACAGTCCGATTTCGACTGGCTGGCAGGAAGTGCCGCTCAAAATCAGCAAAGCTACTGA
TGGGCTTCTGGGAGAGACCCGGAATCAGGATATTCCCCCGGCAGTCTTCTCGGATTACCAGGTCTCCCGA
AGCAGGGTCCAGGAGGTCTAATACCTTCTCCTGGTAGATCTCTAGGTAAGACATGGTGACAG
